>Addgene plasmid #183236 | pcDNA3.1-GFP-FUS-IDR | addgene full sequence | sequence record 362700 | Addgene NGS Result
CACTAGTGACTACAAAGACGATGACGATAAATAAAACCAGCCTCAAGAACACCCGAATGGAGTCTCTAAG
CTACATAATACCAACTTACACTTTACAAAATGTTGTCCCCCAAAATGTAGCCATTCGTATCTGCTCCTAA
TAAAAAGAAAGTTTCTTCACCTGCAGATATCCAGCACAGTGGCGGCCGCTCGAGTCTAGAGGGCCCGTTT
AAACCCGCTGATCAGCCTCGACTGTGCCTTCTAGTTGCCAGCCATCTGTTGTTTGCCCCTCCCCCGTGCC
TTCCTTGACCCTGGAAGGTGCCACTCCCACTGTCCTTTCCTAATAAAATGAGGAAATTGCATCGCATTGT
CTGAGTAGGTGTCATTCTATTCTGGGGGGTGGGGTGGGGCAGGACAGCAAGGGGGAGGATTGGGAAGACA
ATAGCAGGCATGCTGGGGATGCGGTGGGCTCTATGGCTTCTGAGGCGGAAAGAACCAGCTGGGGCTCTAG
GGGGTATCCCC
[124 nt withheld, positions 502-625]
C
[91 nt withheld, positions 627-717]
A
[49 nt withheld, positions 719-767]
CCTTTGACGTTGGAGTCCACGTTCTTT
[37 nt withheld, positions 795-831]
ACCCTATCTCGGTCTATTCTTTTGATTTATAAGGGATTTTGCCGATTTCGGCCTATTGGTTAAAAAATGA
GCTGATTTAACAAAAATTTAACGCGAATTAATTCTGTGGAATGTGTGTCAGTTAGGGTGTGGAAAGTCCC
CAGGCTCCCCAGCAGGCAGAAGTATGCAAAGCATGCATCTCAATTAGTCAGCAACCAGGTGTGGAAAGTC
CCCAGGCTCCCCAGCAGGCAGAAGTATGCAAAGCATGCATCTCAATTAGTCAGCAACCATAGTCCCGCCC
CTAACTCCGCCCATCCCGCCCCTAACTCCGCCCAGTTCCGCCCATTCTCCGCCCCATGGCTGACTAATTT
TTTTTATTTATGCAGAGGCCGAGGCCGCCTCTGCCTCTGAGCTATTCCAGAAGTAGTGAGGAGGCTTTTT
TGGAGGCCTAGGCTTTTGCAAAAAGCTCCCGGGAGCTTGTATATCCATTTTCGGATCTGATCAGCACGTG
TTGACAATTAATCATCGGCATAGTATATCGGCATAGTATAATACGACAAGGTGAGGAACTAAACCATGGC
CAAGTTGACCAGTGCCGTTCCGGTGCTCACCGCGCGCGACGTCGCCGGAGCGGTCGAGTTCTGGACCGAC
CGGCTCGGGTTCTCCCGGGACTTCGTGGAGGACGACTTCGCCGGTGTGGTCCGGGACGACGTGACCCTGT
TCATCAGCGCGGTCCAGGACCAGGTGGTGCCGGACAACACCCTGGCCTGGGTGTGGGTGCGCGGCCTGGA
CGAGCTGTACGCCGAGTGGTCGGAGGTCGTGTCCACGAACTTCCGGGACGCCTCCGGGCCGGCCATGACC
GAGATCGGCGAGCAGCCGTGGGGGCGGGAGTTCGCCCTGCGCGACCCGGCCGGCAACTGCGTGCACTTCG
TGGCCGAGGAGCAGGACTGACACGTGCTACGAGATTTCGATTCCACCGCCGCCTTCTATGAAAGGTTGGG
CTTCGGAATCGTTTTCCGGGACGCCGGCTGGATGATCCTCCAGCGCGGGGATCTCATGCTGGAGTTCTTC
GCCCACCCCAACTTGTTTATTGCAGCTTATAATGGTTACAAATAAAGCAATAGCATCACAAATTTCACAA
ATAAAGCATTTTTTTCACTGCATTCTAGTTGTGGTTTGTCCAAACTCATCAATGTATCTTATCATGTCTG
TATACCGTCGACCTCTAGCTAGAGCTTGGCGTAATCATGGTCATAGCTGTTTCCTGTGTGAAATTGTTAT
CCGCTCACAATTCCACACAACATACGAGCCGGAAGCATAAAGTGTAAAGCCTGGGGTGCCTAATGAGTGA
GCTAACTCACATTAATTGCGTTGCGCTCACTGCCCGCTTTCCAGTCGGGAAACCTGTCGTGCCAGCTGCA
TTAATGAATCGGCCAACGCGCGGGGAGAGGCGGTTTGCGTATTGGGCGCTCTTCCGCTTCCTCGCTCACT
GACTCGCTGCGCTCGGTCGTTCGGCTGCGGCGAGCGGTATCAGCTCACTCAAAGGCGGTAATACGGTTAT
CCACAGAATCAGGGGATAACGCAGGAAAGAACATGTGAGCAAAAGGCCAGCAAAAGGCCAGGAACCGTAA
AAAGGCCGCGTTGCTGGCGTTTTTCCATAGGCTCCGCCCCCCTGACGAGCATCACAAAAATCGACGCTCA
AGTCAGAGGTGGCGAAACCCGACAGGACTATAAAGATACCAGGCGTTTCCCCCTGGAAGCTCCCTCGTGC
GCTCTCCTGTTCCGACCCTGCCGCTTACCGGATACCTGTCCGCCTTTCTCCCTTCGGGAAGCGTGGCGCT
TTCTCATAGCTCACGCTGTAGGTATCTCAGTTCGGTGTAGGTCGTTCGCTCCAAGCTGGGCTGTGTGCAC
GAACCCCCCGTTCAGCCCGACCGCTGCGCCTTATCCGGTAACTATCGTCTTGAGTCCAACCCGGTAAGAC
ACGACTTATCGCCACTGGCAGCAGCCACTGGTAACAGGATTAGCAGAGCGAGGTATGTAGGCGGTGCTAC
AGAGTTCTTGAAGTGGTGGCCTAACTACGGCTACACTAGAAGAACAGTATTTGGTATCTGCGCTCTGCTG
AAGCCAGTTACCTTCGGAAAAAGAGTTGGTAGCTCTTGATCCGGCAAACAAACCACCGCTGGTAGCGGTG
GTTTTTTTGTTTGCAAGCAGCAGATTACGCGCAGAAAAAAAGGATCTCAAGAAGATCCTTTGATCTTTTC
TACGGGGTCTGACGCTCAGTGGAACGAAAACTCACGTTAAGGGATTTTGGTCATGAGATTATCAAAAAGG
ATCTTCACCTAGATCCTTTTAAATTAAAAATGAAGTTTTAAATCAATCTAAAGTATATATGAGTAAACTT
GGTCTGACAGTTACCAATGCTTAATCAGTGAGGCACCTATCTCAGCGATCTGTCTATTTCGTTCATCCAT
AGTTGCCTGACTCCCCGTCGTGTAGATAACTACGATACGGGAGGGCTTACCATCTGGCCCCAGTGCTGCA
ATGATACCGCGAGACCCACGCTCACCGGCTCCAGATTTATCAGCAATAAACCAGCCAGCCGGAAGGGCCG
AGCGCAGAAGTGGTCCTGCAACTTTATCCGCCTCCATCCAGTCTATTAATTGTTGCCGGGAAGCTAGAGT
AAGTAGTTCGCCAGTTAATAGTTTGCGCAACGTTGTTGCCATTGCTACAGGCATCGTGGTGTCACGCTCG
TCGTTTGGTATGGCTTCATTCAGCTCCGGTTCCCAACGATCAAGGCGAGTTACATGATCCCCCATGTTGT
GCAAAAAAGCGGTTAGCTCCTTCGGTCCTCCGATCGTTGTCAGAAGTAAGTTGGCCGCAGTGTTATCACT
CATGGTTATGGCAGCACTGCATAATTCTCTTACTGTCATGCCATCCGTAAGATGCTTTTCTGTGACTGGT
GAGTACTCAACCAAGTCATTCTGAGAATAGTGTATGCGGCGACCGAGTTGCTCTTGCCCGGCGTCAATAC
GGGATAATACCGCGCCACATAGCAGAACTTTAAAAGTGCTCATCATTGGAAAACGTTCTTCGGGGCGAAA
ACTCTCAAGGATCTTACCGCTGTTGAGATCCAGTTCGATGTAACCCACTCGTGCACCCAACTGATCTTCA
GCATCTTTTACTTTCACCAGCGTTTCTGGGTGAGCAAAAACAGGAAGGCAAAATGCCGCAAAAAAGGGAA
TAAGGGCGACACGGAAATGTTGAATACTCATACTCTTCCTTTTTCAATATTATTGAAGCATTTATCAGGG
TTATTGTCTCATGAGCGGATACATATTTGAATGTATTTAGAAAAATAAACAAATAGGGGTTCCGCGCACA
TTTCCCCGAAAAGTGCCACCTGACGTCGACGGATCGGGAGATCTCCCGATCCCCTATGGTGCACTCTCAG
TACAATCTGCTCTGATGCCGCATAGTTAAGCCAGTATCTGCTCCCTGCTTGTGTGTTGGAGGTCGCTGAG
TAGTGCGCGAGCAAAATTTAAGCTACAACAAGGCAAGGCTTGACCGACAATTGCATGAAGAATCTGCTTA
GGGTTAGGCGTTTTGCGCTGCTTCGCGATGTACGGGCCAGATATACGCGTTGACATTGATTATTGACTAG
TTATTAATAGTAATCAATTACGGGGTCATTAGTTCATAGCCCATATATGGAGTTCCGCGTTACATAACTT
ACGGTAAATGGCCCGCCTGGCTGACCGCCCAACGACCCCCGCCCATTGACGTCAATAATGACGTATGTTC
CCATAGTAACGCCAATAGGGACTTTCCATTGACGTCAATGGGTGGAGTATTTACGGTAAACTGCCCACTT
GGCAGTACATCAAGTGTATCATATGCCAAGTACGCCCCCTATTGACGTCAATGACGGTAAATGGCCCGCC
TGGCATTATGCCCAGTACATGACCTTATGGGACTTTCCTACTTGGCAGTACATCTACGTATTAGTCATCG
CTATTACCATGGTGATGCGGTTTTGGCAGTACATCAATGGGCGTGGATAGCGGTTTGACTCACGGGGATT
TCCAAGTCTCCACCCCATTGACGTCAATGGGAGTTTGTTTTGGCACCAAAATCAACGGGACTTTCCAAAA
TGTCGTAACAACTCCGCCCCATTGACGCAAATGGGCGGTAGGCGTGTACGGTGGGAGGTCTATATAAGCA
GAGCTCTCTGGCTAACTAGAGAACCCACTGCTTACTGGCTTATCGAAATTAATACGACTCACTATAGGGA
GACCCAAGCTGGCTAGCGTTTAAACTTAAGCTTGGTACCGAGCTCGGATCCACTAGTCCAGTGTGGTGGG
CACCATGAGCAAGGGCGAGGAGCTGTTCACCGGGGTGGTGCCCATCCTGGTCGAGCTGGACGGCGACGTA
AACGGCCACAAGTTCAGCGTGTCCGGCGAGGGCGAGGGCGATGCCACCTACGGCAAGCTGACCCTGAAGT
TCATCTGCACCACCGGCAAGCTGCCCGTGCCCTGGCCCACCCTCGTGACCACCCTGACCTACGGCGTGCA
GTGCTTCAGCCGCTACCCCGACCACATGAAGCAGCACGACTTCTTCAAGTCCGCCATGCCCGAAGGCTAC
GTCCAGGAGCGCACCATCTTCTTCAAGGACGACGGCAACTACAAGACCCGCGCCGAGGTGAAGTTCGAGG
GCGACACCCTGGTGAACCGCATCGAGCTGAAGGGCATCGACTTCAAGGAGGACGGCAACATCCTGGGGCA
CAAGCTGGAGTACAACTACAACAGCCACAACGTCTATATCATGGCCGACAAGCAGAAGAACGGCATCAAG
GTGAACTTCAAGATCCGCCACAACATCGAGGACGGCAGCGTGCAGCTCGCCGACCACTACCAGCAGAACA
CCCCCATCGGCGACGGCCCCGTGCTGCTGCCCGACAACCACTACCTGAGCACCCAGTCCGCCCTGAGCAA
AGACCCCAACGAGAAGCGCGATCACATGGTCCTGCTGGAGTTCGTGACCGCCGCCGGGATCACTCTCGGC
ATGGACGAGCTGTACAAGGGCGGTGGCAGCGCCTCAAACGATTATACCCAGCAGGCAACCCAGAGTTACG
GAGCGTACCCTACACAACCGGGACAGGGTTATTCCCAACAGAGTTCACAGCCGTACGGCCAGCAAAGTTA
CTCCGGTTATAGCCAATCTACCGATACGTCTGGCTACGGACAGAGCTCATATTCATCCTACGGTCAGAGC
CAAAACACAGGCTACGGCACGCAGTCAACCCCCCAGGGGTATGGTTCTACTGGTGGTTATGGAAGTAGTC
AGTCCTCACAATCCTCTTACGGGCAGCAGTCAAGCTATCCTGGATATGGACAGCAGCCTGCGCCCAGTTC
CACCAGTGGCAGTTATGGTTCATCAAGTCAGAGCAGTTCATACGGACAACCACAATCAGGTAGCTACAGT
CAACAGCCGTCTTACGGTGGGCAACAGCAGTCTTATGGACAGCAGCAGTCTTATAATCCCCCTCAGGGAT
ACGGTCAACAAAATCAGTACAACTCCTCTAGCGGCGGTGGGGGAGGCGGTGGAGGGGGTGGGAACTATGG
TCAGGACCAGTCCTCCATGTCCTCTGGGGGTGGTTCTGGTGGTGGGTACGGGAACCAGGATCAGAGCGGT
GGGGGCGGAAGCGGTGGCTATGGACAGCAGGACCGTGGAGAATT
Features (pLannotate 1.2.2; 24 found; start..end, strand, type, name):
      8..31      +  CDS            3xFLAG (fragment): three tandem FLAG® epitope tags
     35..160     +  3'UTR          Xenopus globin 3'-UTR: 3'-UTR of the major beta-globin gene of Xenopus laevis
    232..456     +  polyA_signal   bGH poly(A) signal: bovine growth hormone polyadenylation signal
    460..481     +  promoter       SV40 promoter (fragment): SV40 enhancer and early promoter
    502..930     +  rep_origin     f1 ori (sequence partly withheld): f1 bacteriophage origin of replication; arrow indicates direction of (+) strand synthesis
    944..1273    +  promoter       SV40 promoter: SV40 enhancer and early promoter
   1321..1368    +  promoter       EM7 promoter: synthetic bacterial promoter&nbsp
   1387..1761    +  CDS            BleoR: antibiotic-binding protein; Sh ble from Streptoalloteichus hindustanus; confers resistance to bleomycin, phleomycin, and Zeocin™
   1771..1896    +  CDS            ble (fragment): BLE_KLEPN - Experimental evidence at protein level: Swiss-Prot protein existence level 1. Binding protein with a strong affinity to the bleomycin family of antibiotics. Binds to CL990; an antimitotic-antibiotic compound. From Klebsiella pneumoniae.
   1891..2012    +  polyA_signal   SV40 poly(A) signal: SV40 polyadenylation signal
   2085..2101    -  protein_bind   lac operator: The lac repressor binds to the lac operator to inhibit transcription in E. coli. This inhibition can be relieved by adding lactose or isopropyl-β-D-thiogalactopyranoside (IPTG). lac repressor encoded by lacI
   2109..2139    -  promoter       lac promoter: promoter for the E. coli lac operon
   2154..2175    -  protein_bind   CAP binding site: CAP binding activates transcription in the presence of cAMP. E. coli catabolite activator protein
   2188..2280    -  CDS            lacI (fragment): lac repressor; lacI; The lac repressor binds to the lac operator to inhibit transcription in E. coli. This inhibition can be relieved by adding lactose or isopropyl-β-D-thiogalactopyranoside (IPTG).
   2463..3051    -  rep_origin     ori: high-copy-number ColE1/pMB1/pBR322/pUC origin of replication
   3222..4082    -  CDS            AmpR: β-lactamase; bla; confers resistance to ampicillin, carbenicillin, and related antibiotics
   4083..4187    -  promoter       AmpR promoter: bla
   4246..4298    -  misc_feature   bom (fragment): basis of mobility region from pBR322
   4453..4832    +  enhancer       CMV enhancer: human cytomegalovirus immediate early enhancer
   4833..5036    +  promoter       CMV promoter: human cytomegalovirus (CMV) immediate early promoter
   5032..5065    +  LTR            5' LTR (truncated) (fragment): truncated 5' long terminal repeat (LTR) from HIV-1
   5081..5099    +  promoter       T7 promoter: promoter for bacteriophage T7 RNA polymerase
   5176..5889    +  CDS            GFP (S65T): GFP (S65T) is a basic (constitutively fluorescent) green fluorescent protein published in 1995, derived from Aequorea victoria.
   5902..6498    +  CDS            FUS (fragment): FUS_HUMAN - Also known as TLS. Experimental evidence at protein level: Swiss-Prot protein existence level 1. DNA/RNA-binding protein that plays a role in various cellular processes such as transcription regulation, RNA splicing, RNA transport, DNA repair and damage response (PubMed:27731383). Binds to nascent pre-mRNAs and acts as a molecular mediator between RNA polymerase II and U1 small nuclear ribonucleoprotein thereby coupling transcription and splicing (PubMed:26124092). Binds also its own pre- mRNA and autoregulates its expression; this autoregulation mechanism is mediated by non-sense-
