[The description below was written by a language model from this plasmid's Addgene catalogue record and pLannotate feature annotations shown in this document.]
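Description:
pcDNA3.1-GFP-FUS-IDR is a 6.5 kb mammalian expression plasmid built by Gibson cloning on a modified pcDNA3.1 backbone (pcDNA3.1-Flag-UTR). It is propagated in E. coli as a high-copy plasmid through a ColE1/pUC-type origin and selected with ampicillin via the β-lactamase gene. The backbone also carries an f1 phage origin and a second selection cassette in which the SV40 early promoter and the bacterial EM7 promoter drive the Sh ble gene, followed by an SV40 polyadenylation signal. This cassette would permit Zeocin-family selection in mammalian cells or bacteria, although the catalogue entry lists only ampicillin.

The payload is a single fusion open reading frame under the human CMV immediate-early enhancer and promoter, with a T7 promoter lying just upstream of the coding region. The annotation shows a GFP coding sequence (described in the catalogue as EGFP) followed directly by a roughly 600 nt fragment of human FUS, which the record describes as an intrinsically disordered region of that DNA/RNA-binding protein. Because the plasmid is circular, the reading frame appears to continue across the sequence origin into a backbone-encoded FLAG epitope (annotated as a partial 3xFLAG), giving a C-terminal tag. The transcript then ends with a Xenopus β-globin 3′ UTR, an element commonly included to stabilise mRNA, and the bovine growth hormone polyadenylation signal. A short match annotated as a truncated HIV-1 LTR fragment next to the CMV promoter is probably an annotation artefact rather than a functional viral element.

The stated purpose is simply expression of eGFP fused to the FUS IDR in mammalian cells. The record does not describe specific experiments.
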