Addgene plasmid #183236: pcDNA3.1-GFP-FUS-IDR
Purpose: Expression of eGFP fused to a intrinsically disordered regions of the FUS protein
Depositing lab: Jorge Ferrer. Depositing organization: Imperial College London. Publication: The HASTER lncRNA promoter is a cis-acting transcriptional stabilizer of HNF1A. Beucher A, Miguel-Escalada I, Balboa D, De Vas MG, Maestro MA, Garcia-Hurtado J, Bernal A, Gonzalez-Franco R, Vargiu P, Heyn H, Ravassard P, Ortega S, Ferrer J. Nat Cell Biol. 2022 Oct 6. pii: 10.1038/s41556-022-00996-8. doi: 10.1038/s41556-022-00996-8. PubMed 36202974.
Backbone
  Vector backbone: pcDNA3.1-Flag-UTR
  Vector type: Mammalian Expression
Growth in bacteria
  Bacterial resistance: Ampicillin, 100 μg/mL
  Growth temperature: 37°C
  Growth strain: DH5alpha
  Copy number: High Copy
Gene/Insert
  Gene/Insert name: EGFP
  Promoter: CMV
  Tag / fusion protein: FLAG tag (C terminal on backbone); Fusion to an IDR from the FUS protein (C terminal on insert)
  Cloning method: Gibson Cloning
  Sequencing primers: 5′ CGCAAATGGGCGGTAGGCGTG; 3′ actccattcgggtgttcttg
Terms and licenses: Academic/Nonprofit Terms; Industry Terms: Not Available to Industry
How to cite: pcDNA3.1-GFP-FUS-IDR was a gift from Jorge Ferrer (Addgene plasmid # 183236 ; http://n2t.net/addgene:183236 ; RRID:Addgene_183236)
